Addgene plasmid #171050: pTopo RE3 Donor pLox hPGK-Puro pA pLox
Purpose: Donor template for CRISPR/Cas9 targeting of TERT RE3
Depositing lab: Agnel Sfeir. Depositing organization: NYU Grossman School of Medicine. Publication: Alternative splicing is a developmental switch for hTERT expression. Penev A, Bazley A, Shen M, Boeke JD, Savage SA, Sfeir A. Mol Cell. 2021 Apr 6. pii: S1097-2765(21)00228-8. doi: 10.1016/j.molcel.2021.03.033. PubMed 33852895.
Backbone
  Vector backbone: pTopo pLox hPGK-Puro pA pLox
  Vector type: Mammalian Expression, Cre/Lox
Growth in bacteria
  Bacterial resistance: Kanamycin, 50 μg/mL
  Growth temperature: 37°C
  Growth strain: DH5alpha
  Copy number: High Copy
Gene/Insert
  Gene/Insert name: Puromycin
  Species: H. sapiens (human)
  Cloning method: Unknown
  Sequencing primers: 5′ ATTCTACCGGGTAGGGGAGGC
Terms and licenses: Academic/Nonprofit Terms; Industry Terms: Not Available to Industry
How to cite: pTopo RE3 Donor pLox hPGK-Puro pA pLox was a gift from Agnel Sfeir (Addgene plasmid # 171050 ; http://n2t.net/addgene:171050 ; RRID:Addgene_171050)
