[The description below was written by a language model from this plasmid's Addgene catalogue record and pLannotate feature annotations shown in this document.]
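Description:
pTopo RE3 Donor pLox hPGK-Puro pA pLox is a 5.9 kb homology-directed repair donor plasmid built in a TOPO-type cloning backbone and intended as the template for CRISPR/Cas9 editing of the RE3 element of the human TERT locus. It replicates in E. coli from a high-copy ColE1/pUC origin and is selected with kanamycin through the Tn5-derived NeoR/KanR gene. A BleoR (Zeocin resistance) open reading frame is also annotated. Other backbone remnants typical of this vector family include the lac promoter/operator region, lacZα and ccdB fragments, and SP6 and T7 promoters flanking the cloning site.

The payload is a floxed selection cassette: a PGK promoter drives the puromycin N-acetyltransferase gene, followed by an SV40 polyadenylation signal, with the whole unit bracketed by two loxP sites in the same orientation. The plasmid name indicates a human PGK promoter, whereas the automated annotation matched the region to mouse PGK promoter fragments. After Cas9 cleavage and integration of the donor, edited mammalian cells can be enriched with puromycin, and Cre recombinase can then excise the cassette to leave a single loxP site.

Unannotated stretches of roughly 600 bp lie between the SP6 promoter and the upstream loxP site, and between the downstream loxP site and the T7 promoter. Their position is consistent with TERT homology arms. However, the record does not annotate them, and it does not state their boundaries or the specific sequence change introduced at RE3. The associated work concerns alternative splicing as a regulator of hTERT expression.
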