Features (pLannotate 1.2.2; 20 found; start..end, strand, type, name):
     86..211     +  promoter       PGK promoter (fragment): mouse phosphoglycerate kinase 1 promoter
    251..850     +  CDS            PuroR (fragment): puromycin N-acetyltransferase; pac from Streptomyces; confers resistance to puromycin
    859..980     +  polyA_signal   SV40 poly(A) signal: SV40 polyadenylation signal
    988..1021    +  protein_bind   loxP: Cre-mediated recombination occurs in the 8-bp core sequence (GCATACAT). Cre recombinase
   1641..1659    -  promoter       T7 promoter: promoter for bacteriophage T7 RNA polymerase
   1662..1809    +  CDS            lacZα (fragment): LacZα fragment of β-galactosidase; lacZ fragment
   1819..2122    +  CDS            ccdB (fragment): CcdB, a bacterial toxin that poisons DNA gyrase; ccdB; Plasmids containing the ccdB gene cannot be propagated in standard E. coli strains.
   2170..2439    +  CDS            tnpA (fragment): TN5P_ECOLX - Also known as tnp. Experimental evidence at protein level: Swiss-Prot protein existence level 1. Mediates transposition of transposon Tn5 by a 'cut and paste' mechanism. First, the monomeric transposase binds the 19 bp inverted DNA repeats flanking the transposon. Then, dimerization of the DNA- bound transposase creates a synaptic DNA complex. After nicking of the first DNA strand, excision of the transposon proceeds through a series of intermediates. The transposase then mediates the insertion of the transposon at a new site by strand transfer. The activity of the wild- type tran
   2471..3265    +  CDS            NeoR/KanR: aminoglycoside phosphotransferase from Tn5; aph(3')-II (or nptII); confers resistance to neomycin, kanamycin, and G418 (Geneticin®)
   3286..3336    -  misc_feature   bom (fragment): basis of mobility region from pBR322
   3363..3451    +  promoter       AmpR promoter (fragment): bla
   3471..3845    +  CDS            BleoR: antibiotic-binding protein; Sh ble from Streptoalloteichus hindustanus; confers resistance to bleomycin, phleomycin, and Zeocin™
   3983..4571    +  rep_origin     ori: high-copy-number ColE1/pMB1/pBR322/pUC origin of replication
   4754..4846    +  CDS            lacI (fragment): lac repressor; lacI; The lac repressor binds to the lac operator to inhibit transcription in E. coli. This inhibition can be relieved by adding lactose or isopropyl-β-D-thiogalactopyranoside (IPTG).
   4859..4880    +  protein_bind   CAP binding site: CAP binding activates transcription in the presence of cAMP. E. coli catabolite activator protein
   4895..4925    +  promoter       lac promoter: promoter for the E. coli lac operon
   4933..4949    +  protein_bind   lac operator: The lac repressor binds to the lac operator to inhibit transcription in E. coli. This inhibition can be relieved by adding lactose or isopropyl-β-D-thiogalactopyranoside (IPTG). lac repressor encoded by lacI
   4991..5009    +  promoter       SP6 promoter: promoter for bacteriophage SP6 RNA polymerase
   5622..5655    +  protein_bind   loxP: Cre-mediated recombination occurs in the 8-bp core sequence (GCATACAT). Cre recombinase
   5665..93      +  promoter       PGK promoter (fragment) (across the origin): mouse phosphoglycerate kinase 1 promoter
>Addgene plasmid #171050 | pTopo RE3 Donor pLox hPGK-Puro pA pLox | addgene full sequence | sequence record 337578 | Addgene NGS Result
GTGCAGATGGACAGCACCGCTGAGCAATGGAAGCGGGTAGGCCTTTGGGGCAGCGGCCAATAGCAGCTTT
GCTCCTTCGCTTTCTGGGCTCAGGGGCGGGCTCAGGGGCGGGGCGGGCGCCCGAAGGTCCTCCGGAGGCC
CGGCATTCTGCACGCTTCAAAAGCGCACGTCTGCCGCGCTGTTCTCCTCTTCCTCATCTCCGGGCCTTTC
GACCTGCATCCATCTAGATCTCGAGCAGCTGAAGCTTACCATGACCGAGTACAAGCCCACGGTGCGCCTC
GCCACCCGCGACGACGTCCCCAGGGCCGTACGCACCCTCGCCGCCGCGTTCGCCGACTACCCCGCCACGC
GCCACACCGTCGATCCGGACCGCCACATCGAGCGGGTCACCGAGCTGCAAGAACTCTTCCTCACGCGCGT
CGGGCTCGACATCGGCAAGGTGTGGGTCGCGGACGACGGCGCCGCGGTGGCGGTCTGGACCACGCCGGAG
AGCGTCGAAGCGGGGGCGGTGTTCGCCGAGATCGGCCCGCGCATGGCCGAGTTGAGCGGTTCCCGGCTGG
CCGCGCAGCAACAGATGGAAGGCCTCCTGGCGCCGCACCGGCCCAAGGAGCCCGCGTGGTTCCTGGCCAC
CGTCGGCGTCTCGCCCGACCACCAGGGCAAGGGTCTGGGCAGCGCCGTCGTGCTCCCCGGAGTGGAGGCG
GCCGAGCGCGCCGGGGTGCCCGCCTTCCTGGAAACCTCCGCGCCCCGCAACCTCCCCTTCTACGAGCGGC
TCGGCTTCACCGTCACCGCCGACGTCGAGGTGCCCGAAGGACCGCGCACCTGGTGCATGACCCGCAAGCC
CGGTGCCTGAGCGGCCGCAACTTGTTTATTGCAGCTTATAATGGTTACAAATAAAGCAATAGCATCACAA
ATTTCACAAATAAAGCATTTTTTTCACTGCATTCTAGTTGTGGTTTGTCCAAACTCATCAATGTATCTTA
ACTAGTGATAACTTCGTATAGCATACATTATACGAAGTTATGAATTCTGCAGATATCCATCACACTGGCG
GCCGCTCGAGCACGCCTGGCTCCAAGGAAGCTGGGGAGCCAGGGGGTCTAGGAACAGTGAGAGATGCTCA
TGTTGACAAAGAATGTGCCCGCCAGCCACAGAGCAGCTCCGCCCGGTCCTACACTCACCCTGCATGCAGC
TCCATCGCTTCTCTCAGTGCTGGCGGCTCCAGAGCTTCTGGAGCTGCAGGATGCTTGGAAAGAACATAGA
CTCAAGGAAAGTGGCGCCTGGAGCCTGCAGCCACTGGTGAGATGGGTGGAAGCAGCCCTCAGAGGCCGAT
CCCTCCCTCACACCATCAGGATAGTCTGTTAGCCTCGCCAGGCCCCAGCTTTCTTGTCCATGGAGTGGGG
TTACTAACAGTTCCCACCTCAGAGGCTGGGATTCATAGAGTCTGGGTTTTAGGGGAGGCTGGGATCAGAG
AAGCTGGGATCGGGAGGCTGGGAGTGGGGGTCCTGGGATGGAGGAGGCTGGGATTAGGAGGCTGGGATTG
GGGAGGCTGGGATTGGGAGGCTGGGATAGAGGAGGCTGGGATTGAGGGCACCTGGGTTCCCTCTGGTCTC
TGCCTTCTCCCTGGCTGGGGCCCAATTCGCCCTATAGTGAGTCGTATTACAATTCACTGGCCGTCGTTTT
ACAACGTCGTGACTGGGAAAACCCTGGCGTTACCCAACTTAATCGCCTTGCAGCACATCCCCCTTTCGCC
AGCTGGCGTAATAGCGAAGAGGCCCGCACCGATCGCCCTTCCCAACAGTTGCGCAGCCTATACGTACGGC
AGTTTAAGGTTTACACCTATAAAAGAGAGAGCCGTTATCGTCTGTTTGTGGATGTACAGAGTGATATTAT
TGACACGCCGGGGCGACGGATGGTGATCCCCCTGGCCAGTGCACGTCTGCTGTCAGATAAAGTCTCCCGT
GAACTTTACCCGGTGGTGCATATCGGGGATGAAAGCTGGCGCATGATGACCACCGATATGGCCAGTGTGC
CGGTCTCCGTTATCGGGGAAGAAGTGGCTGATCTCAGCCACCGCGAAAATGACATCAAAAACGCCATTAA
CCTGATGTTCTGGGGAATATAAATGTCAGGCATGAGATTATCAAAAAGGATCTTCACCTAGATCCTTTTC
ACGTAGAAAGCCAGTCCGCAGAAACGGTGCTGACCCCGGATGAATGTCAGCTACTGGGCTATCTGGACAA
GGGAAAACGCAAGCGCAAAGAGAAAGCAGGTAGCTTGCAGTGGGCTTACATGGCGATAGCTAGACTGGGC
GGTTTTATGGACAGCAAGCGAACCGGAATTGCCAGCTGGGGCGCCCTCTGGTAAGGTTGGGAAGCCCTGC
AAAGTAAACTGGATGGCTTTCTTGCCGCCAAGGATCTGATGGCGCAGGGGATCAAGCTCTGATCAAGAGA
CAGGATGAGGATCGTTTCGCATGATTGAACAAGATGGATTGCACGCAGGTTCTCCGGCCGCTTGGGTGGA
GAGGCTATTCGGCTATGACTGGGCACAACAGACAATCGGCTGCTCTGATGCCGCCGTGTTCCGGCTGTCA
GCGCAGGGGCGCCCGGTTCTTTTTGTCAAGACCGACCTGTCCGGTGCCCTGAATGAACTGCAAGACGAGG
CAGCGCGGCTATCGTGGCTGGCCACGACGGGCGTTCCTTGCGCAGCTGTGCTCGACGTTGTCACTGAAGC
GGGAAGGGACTGGCTGCTATTGGGCGAAGTGCCGGGGCAGGATCTCCTGTCATCTCACCTTGCTCCTGCC
GAGAAAGTATCCATCATGGCTGATGCAATGCGGCGGCTGCATACGCTTGATCCGGCTACCTGCCCATTCG
ACCACCAAGCGAAACATCGCATCGAGCGAGCACGTACTCGGATGGAAGCCGGTCTTGTCGATCAGGATGA
TCTGGACGAAGAGCATCAGGGGCTCGCGCCAGCCGAACTGTTCGCCAGGCTCAAGGCGAGCATGCCCGAC
GGCGAGGATCTCGTCGTGACCCATGGCGATGCCTGCTTGCCGAATATCATGGTGGAAAATGGCCGCTTTT
CTGGATTCATCGACTGTGGCCGGCTGGGTGTGGCGGACCGCTATCAGGACATAGCGTTGGCTACCCGTGA
TATTGCTGAAGAGCTTGGCGGCGAATGGGCTGACCGCTTCCTCGTGCTTTACGGTATCGCCGCTCCCGAT
TCGCAGCGCATCGCCTTCTATCGCCTTCTTGACGAGTTCTTCTGAATTATTAACGCTTACAATTTCCTGA
TGCGGTATTTTCTCCTTACGCATCTGTGCGGTATTTCACACCGCATCAGGTGGCACTTTTCGGGGAAATG
TGCGCGGAACCCCTATTTGTTTATTTTTCTAAATACATTCAAATATGTATCCGCTCATGAGACAATAACC
CTGATAAATGCTTCAATAATAGCACGTGAGGAGGGCCACCATGGCCAAGTTGACCAGTGCCGTTCCGGTG
CTCACCGCGCGCGACGTCGCCGGAGCGGTCGAGTTCTGGACCGACCGGCTCGGGTTCTCCCGGGACTTCG
TGGAGGACGACTTCGCCGGTGTGGTCCGGGACGACGTGACCCTGTTCATCAGCGCGGTCCAGGACCAGGT
GGTGCCGGACAACACCCTGGCCTGGGTGTGGGTGCGCGGCCTGGACGAGCTGTACGCCGAGTGGTCGGAG
GTCGTGTCCACGAACTTCCGGGACGCCTCCGGGCCGGCCATGACCGAGATCGGCGAGCAGCCGTGGGGGC
GGGAGTTCGCCCTGCGCGACCCGGCCGGCAACTGCGTGCACTTCGTGGCCGAGGAGCAGGACTGACACGT
GCTAAAACTTCATTTTTAATTTAAAAGGATCTAGGTGAAGATCCTTTTTGATAATCTCATGACCAAAATC
CCTTAACGTGAGTTTTCGTTCCACTGAGCGTCAGACCCCGTAGAAAAGATCAAAGGATCTTCTTGAGATC
CTTTTTTTCTGCGCGTAATCTGCTGCTTGCAAACAAAAAAACCACCGCTACCAGCGGTGGTTTGTTTGCC
GGATCAAGAGCTACCAACTCTTTTTCCGAAGGTAACTGGCTTCAGCAGAGCGCAGATACCAAATACTGTT
CTTCTAGTGTAGCCGTAGTTAGGCCACCACTTCAAGAACTCTGTAGCACCGCCTACATACCTCGCTCTGC
TAATCCTGTTACCAGTGGCTGCTGCCAGTGGCGATAAGTCGTGTCTTACCGGGTTGGACTCAAGACGATA
GTTACCGGATAAGGCGCAGCGGTCGGGCTGAACGGGGGGTTCGTGCACACAGCCCAGCTTGGAGCGAACG
ACCTACACCGAACTGAGATACCTACAGCGTGAGCTATGAGAAAGCGCCACGCTTCCCGAAGGGAGAAAGG
CGGACAGGTATCCGGTAAGCGGCAGGGTCGGAACAGGAGAGCGCACGAGGGAGCTTCCAGGGGGAAACGC
CTGGTATCTTTATAGTCCTGTCGGGTTTCGCCACCTCTGACTTGAGCGTCGATTTTTGTGATGCTCGTCA
GGGGGGCGGAGCCTATGGAAAAACGCCAGCAACGCGGCCTTTTTACGGTTCCTGGCCTTTTGCTGGCCTT
TTGCTCACATGTTCTTTCCTGCGTTATCCCCTGATTCTGTGGATAACCGTATTACCGCCTTTGAGTGAGC
TGATACCGCTCGCCGCAGCCGAACGACCGAGCGCAGCGAGTCAGTGAGCGAGGAAGCGGAAGAGCGCCCA
ATACGCAAACCGCCTCTCCCCGCGCGTTGGCCGATTCATTAATGCAGCTGGCACGACAGGTTTCCCGACT
GGAAAGCGGGCAGTGAGCGCAACGCAATTAATGTGAGTTAGCTCACTCATTAGGCACCCCAGGCTTTACA
CTTTATGCTTCCGGCTCGTATGTTGTGTGGAATTGTGAGCGGATAACAATTTCACACAGGAAACAGCTAT
GACCATGATTACGCCAAGCTATTTAGGTGACACTATAGAATACTCAAGCTATGCATCAAGCTTGGTACCG
TGGGCACTGGGGCACTGCTGGTGCCATCTCCCACCTCAGGCCCCTCCAAGGGGTGTCCCTGGGCTGCTTC
CCCTCCCTCTGCTGGGGGGCTGCCCTCTCCCTGAAGCACCCCCAGTCCCTCCCCAGCAGACTGATGCCGA
GACTGAGGCAGAGGCTGAAAGTCATTTCCAAAAGGTCCTCGGTGACACTGGAACTCGTTCTGCTTGTTAA
AAATTTCAAACCGGAACGAGACTTTGGAGCTTATTTTGTCCAAGCCTTTTATTTTTCAAAGGAGGCAACT
GCACTGAGAGCGTTAGACTCAAGGTGCCTGGCACTGACTCAGGCTCCAGGGCACCCCCTCCCCGGGATGC
CCCACACGAAGCACCCGTCCCTAGAAGGTGGCCCCAGGTTCGTGGTCCCATCTTCAACCCCAGGGTTTAC
TGTCTCTATATTCTCTGCCGTGAAGTCTAAGGGCAGCTCAAATTTCATAAACGGAGAAACAGTCCTATTT
GTCGATTCTCAACTGCCTTTATCTCCAGAGATCCCGTGAGAGCAGGGAGAGCTCGGATCCACTAGTAACG
GCCGCCAGTGTGCTGGAATTCATAACTTCGTATAGCATACATTATACGAAGTTATCATTCTACCGGGTAG
GGGAGGCGCTTTTCCCAAGGCAGTCTGGAGCATGCGCTTTAGCAGCCCCGCTGGGCACTTGGCGCTACAC
AAGTGGCCTCTGGCCTCGCACACATTCCACATCCACCGGTAGGCGCCAACCGGCTCCGTTCTTTGGTGGC
CCCTTCGCGCCACCTTCTACTCCTCCCCTAGTCAGGAAGTTCCCCCCCGCCCCGCAGCTCGCGTCGTGCA
GGACGTGACAAATGGAAGTAGCACGTCTCACTAGTCTC
